>Addgene plasmid #220837 | pENN496_miniCRISPRcharm_dSaCas9 | addgene full sequence | sequence record 437205 | Addgene NGS Result
GATCAGTTGGGTGCACGAGTGGGTTACATCGAACTGGATCTCAACAGCGGTAAGATCCTTGAGAGTTTTC
GCCCCGAAGAACGTTTTCCAATGATGAGCACTTTTAAAGTTCTGCTATGTGGCGCGGTATTATCCCGTAT
TGACGCCGGGCAAGAGCAACTCGGTCGCCGCATACACTATTCTCAGAATGACTTGGTTGAGTACTCACCA
GTCACAGAAAAGCATCTTACGGATGGCATGACAGTAAGAGAATTATGCAGTGCTGCCATAACCATGAGTG
ATAACACTGCGGCCAACTTACTTCTGACAACGATCGGAGGACCGAAGGAGCTAACCGCTTTTTTGCACAA
CATGGGGGATCATGTAACTCGCCTTGATCGTTGGGAACCGGAGCTGAATGAAGCCATACCAAACGACGAG
CGTGACACCACGATGCCTGTAGCAATGGCAACAACGTTGCGCAAACTATTAACTGGCGAACTACTTACTC
TAGCTTCCCGGCAACAATTAATAGACTGGATGGAGGCGGATAAAGTTGCAGGACCACTTCTGCGCTCGGC
CCTTCCGGCTGGCTGGTTTATTGCTGATAAATCTGGAGCCGGTGAGCGTGGGTCTCGCGGTATCATTGCA
GCACTGGGGCCAGATGGTAAGCCCTCCCGTATCGTAGTTATCTACACGACGGGGAGTCAGGCAACTATGG
ATGAACGAAATAGACAGATCGCTGAGATAGGTGCCTCACTGATTAAGCATTGGTAACTGTCAGACCAAGT
TTACTCATATATACTTTAGATTGATTTAAAACTTCATTTTTAATTTAAAAGGATCTAGGTGAAGATCCTT
TTTGATAATCTCATGACCAAAATCCCTTAACGTGAGTTTTCGTTCCACTGAGCGTCAGACCCCGTAGAAA
AGATCAAAGGATCTTCTTGAGATCCTTTTTTTCTGCGCGTAATCTGCTGCTTGCAAACAAAAAAACCACC
GCTACCAGCGGTGGTTTGTTTGCCGGATCAAGAGCTACCAACTCTTTTTCCGAAGGTAACTGGCTTCAGC
AGAGCGCAGATACCAAATACTGTTCTTCTAGTGTAGCCGTAGTTAGGCCACCACTTCAAGAACTCTGTAG
CACCGCCTACATACCTCGCTCTGCTAATCCTGTTACCAGTGGCTGCTGCCAGTGGCGATAAGTCGTGTCT
TACCGGGTTGGACTCAAGACGATAGTTACCGGATAAGGCGCAGCGGTCGGGCTGAACGGGGGGTTCGTGC
ACACAGCCCAGCTTGGAGCGAACGACCTACACCGAACTGAGATACCTACAGCGTGAGCTATGAGAAAGCG
CCACGCTTCCCGAAGGGAGAAAGGCGGACAGGTATCCGGTAAGCGGCAGGGTCGGAACAGGAGAGCGCAC
GAGGGAGCTTCCAGGGGGAAACGCCTGGTATCTTTATAGTCCTGTCGGGTTTCGCCACCTCTGACTTGAG
CGTCGATTTTTGTGATGCTCGTCAGGGGGGCGGAGCCTATGGAAAAACGCCAGCAACGCGGCCTTTTTAC
GGTTCCTGGCCTTTTGCTGGCCTTTTGCTCACATGTTCTTTCCTGCGTTATCCCCTGATTCTGTGGATAA
CCGTATTACCGCCTTTGAGTGAGCTGATACCGCTCGCCGCAGCCGAACGACCGAGCGCAGCGAGTCAGTG
AGCGAGGAAGCGGAAGAGCGCCCAATACGCAAACCGCCTCTCCCCGCGCGTTGGCCGATTCATTAATGCA
GCTGGCACGACAGGTTTCCCGACTGGAAAGCGGGCAGTGAGCGCAACGCAATTAATGTGAGTTAGCTCAC
TCATTAGGCACCCCAGGCTTTACACTTTATGCTTCCGGCTCGTATGTTGTGTGGAATTGTGAGCGGATAA
CAATTTCACACAGGAAACAGCTATGACCATGATTACGCCAAGCGCGCAATTAACCCTCACTAAAGGGAAC
AAAAGCTGGAGCTGCAAGCTTAATGTAGTCTTATGCAATACTCTTGTAGTCTTGCAACATGGTAACGATG
AGTTAGCAACATGCCTTACAAGGAGAGAAAAAGCACCGTGCATGCCGATTGGTGGAAGTAAGGTGGTACG
ATCGTGCCTTATTAGGAAGGCAACAGACGGGTCTGACATGGATTGGACGAACCACTGAATTGCCGCATTG
CAGAGATATTGTATTTAAGTGCCTAGCTCGATACATAAACGGGTCTCTCTGGTTAGACCAGATCTGAGCC
TGGGAGCTCTCTGGCTAACTAGGGAACCCACTGCTTAAGCCTCAATAAAGCTTGCCTTGAGTGCTTCAAG
TAGTGTGTGCCCGTCTGTTGTGTGACTCTGGTAACTAGAGATCCCTCAGACCCTTTTAGTCAGTGTGGAA
AATCTCTAGCAGTGGCGCCCGAACAGGGACTTGAAAGCGAAAGGGAAACCAGAGGAGCTCTCTCGACGCA
GGACTCGGCTTGCTGAAGCGCGCACGGCAAGAGGCGAGGGGCGGCGACTGGTGAGTACGCCAAAAATTTT
GACTAGCGGAGGCTAGAAGGAGAGAGATGGGTGCGAGAGCGTCAGTATTAAGCGGGGGAGAATTAGATCG
CGATGGGAAAAAATTCGGTTAAGGCCAGGGGGAAAGAAAAAATATAAATTAAAACATATAGTATGGGCAA
GCAGGGAGCTAGAACGATTCGCAGTTAATCCTGGCCTGTTAGAAACATCAGAAGGCTGTAGACAAATACT
GGGACAGCTACAACCATCCCTTCAGACAGGATCAGAAGAACTTAGATCATTATATAATACAGTAGCAACC
CTCTATTGTGTGCATCAAAGGATAGAGATAAAAGACACCAAGGAAGCTTTAGACAAGATAGAGGAAGAGC
AAAACAAAAGTAAGACCACCGCACAGCAAGCGGCCGCTGATCTTCAGACCTGGAGGAGGAGATATGAGGG
ACAATTGGAGAAGTGAATTATATAAATATAAAGTAGTAAAAATTGAACCATTAGGAGTAGCACCCACCAA
GGCAAAGAGAAGAGTGGTGCAGAGAGAAAAAAGAGCAGTGGGAATAGGAGCTTTGTTCCTTGGGTTCTTG
GGAGCAGCAGGAAGCACTATGGGCGCAGCGTCAATGACGCTGACGGTACAGGCCAGACAATTATTGTCTG
GTATAGTGCAGCAGCAGAACAATTTGCTGAGGGCTATTGAGGCGCAACAGCATCTGTTGCAACTCACAGT
CTGGGGCATCAAGCAGCTCCAGGCAAGAATCCTGGCTGTGGAAAGATACCTAAAGGATCAACAGCTCCTG
GGGATTTGGGGTTGCTCTGGAAAACTCATTTGCACCACTGCTGTGCCTTGGAATGCTAGTTGGAGTAATA
AATCTCTGGAACAGATTTGGAATCACACGACCTGGATGGAGTGGGACAGAGAAATTAACAATTACACAAG
CTTAATACACTCCTTAATTGAAGAATCGCAAAACCAGCAAGAAAAGAATGAACAAGAATTATTGGAATTA
GATAAATGGGCAAGTTTGTGGAATTGGTTTAACATAACAAATTGGCTGTGGTATATAAAATTATTCATAA
TGATAGTAGGAGGCTTGGTAGGTTTAAGAATAGTTTTTGCTGTACTTTCTATAGTGAATAGAGTTAGGCA
GGGATATTCACCATTATCGTTTCAGACCCACCTCCCAACCCCGAGGGGACCCATGCATTGCATCTCAATT
AGTCAGCAACCAGGTGTGGAAAGTCCCCAGGCTCCCCAGCAGGCAGAAGTATGCAAAGCATGCGTCTCAA
TTAGTCAGCAACCATAGTCCCGCCCCTAACTCCGCCCATCCCGCCCCTAACTCCGCCCAGTTCCGCCCAT
TCTCCGCCCCATGGCTGACTAATTTTTTTTATTTATGCAGAGGCCGAGGCCGCCTCGGCCTCTGAGCTAT
TCCAGAAGTAGTGAGGAGGCTTTTTTGGAGGCCTAGGCTTTTGCAAAAAGCTTTCTAGAGGTACCACCGG
AGCTTACCATGACCGAGTACAAGCCCACGGTGCGCCTCGCCACCCGCGACGACGTCCCCAGGGCCGTACG
CACCCTCGCCGCCGCGTTCGCCGACTACCCCGCCACGCGCCACACCGTCGATCCGGACCGCCACATCGAG
CGGGTCACCGAGCTGCAAGAACTCTTCCTCACGCGCGTCGGGCTCGACATCGGCAAGGTGTGGGTCGCGG
ACGACGGCGCCGCCGTGGCGGTCTGGACCACGCCGGAGAGCGTCGAAGCGGGGGCGGTGTTCGCCGAGAT
CGGCCCGCGCATGGCCGAGTTGAGCGGTTCCCGGCTGGCCGCGCAGCAACAGATGGAAGGCCTCCTGGCG
CCGCACCGGCCCAAGGAGCCCGCGTGGTTCCTGGCCACCGTCGGCGTCTCGCCCGACCACCAGGGCAAGG
GTCTGGGCAGCGCCGTCGTGCTCCCCGGAGTGGAGGCGGCCGAGCGCGCCGGGGTGCCCGCCTTCCTGGA
GACCTCCGCGCCCCGCAACCTCCCCTTCTACGAGCGGCTCGGCTTCACCGTCACCGCCGACGTCGAGGTG
CCCGAAGGACCGCGCACCTGGTGCATGACCCGCAAGCCCGGTGCCAGTTAACGAATTCTAGATCTTGAGA
CAAATGGCAGTATTCATCCACAATTTTAAAAGAAAAGGGGGGATTGGGGGGTACAGTGCAGGGGAAAGAA
TAGTAGACATAATAGCAACAGACATACAAACTAAAGAATTACAAAAACAAATTACAAAAATTCAAAATTT
TCGGGTTTATTACAGGGACAGCAGAGATCCACTTTGGCGCCGGCTCGAGGCCTGCAGGTGCAAAGATGGA
TAAAGTTTTAAACAGAGAGGAATCTTTGCAGCTAATGGACCTTCTAGGTCTTGAAAGGAGTGGCGGCCGG
GCAGAGCGCACATCGCCCACAGTCCCCGAGAAGTTGGGGGGAGGGGTCGGCAATTGAACCGGTGCCTAGA
GAAGGTGGCGCGGGGTAAACTGGGAAAGTGATGTCGTGTACTGGCTCCGCCTTTTTCCCGAGGGTGGGGG
AGAACCGTATATAAGTGCAGTAGTCGCCGTGAACGTTCTTTTTCGCAACGGGTTTGCCGCCAGAACACAG
CGGATCCGCCACCATGGCCAGGACCAAACAAACTGCCAGAAAGAGCACCGGGGGGAAAGCGCCCCGAAAA
CAGCTGGCGACCAAAGCAGCCCGCAAAAGCGCACCGGGAGGTGCAAGCAGTGGGGCAGGAAGTTCCTCAG
GAGGAAGTGCGGCGGGAAGCGGTTCCGGTGGCGCATCAAGTGGCGCCGCAAGTAGCAGTGCCGGGTCCGC
AGCTGGCTCCGGGTCCTCCCCTGTTGAGATCTACAAGACCGTGTCCGCCTGGAAGCGGCAGCCAATCAGA
GTGCTGAGCCTGTTCGGCAATATTGACAAGGAACTGAAGTCTCTGGGCTTCCTGGAAAGCGGCAGCCACA
GCGAGGGCGGCACACTGAAGTACGTGGAAGATGTGACCAACGTGGTGCGGAGAGATGTGGAAAAGTGGGG
ACCTTTCGACCTGCTGTACGGCAGCACCCAGCCTCTGGGCGGAAGCTGCGACAGGTGTCCTGGCTGGTAC
ATGTTCCAATTTCATAGAATCCTGCAGTACGCCAGACCTAGACAGGAGTCTCAGCCCTTCTTCTGGATCT
TCATGGATAACCTGCTGCTCACAGAGGACGACCAGATGACCACCGTGCGGTTCCTGCAAACAGAGGCCGT
CACCCTGCGCGACGTGAGATCTAGGGTGCTGCAGAACGCCGTCCGGGTGTGGAGCAACATCCCCGGTCTT
AAAAGCAAGCACGAGGCTCTGTCCCCAAAAGAGGAAGAGAGCCTGCAGGGCCACGTGCGGACCAGATCTA
AGCTGGCCGCTCCTAAAGTGGACCCCCTGGTGAAGAACTGCCTGCTGCCTCTGAGAGAGTACTTTAAGTA
TTTCAGCCAGAGCAGCCTGCCCCTGGGAGGACCTAGCAGCGGCGCCCCACCTCCAAGCGGAGGCTCTCCA
GCTGGCAGCCCTACCAGCACAGAGGAAGGAACAAGCGAGAGCGCCACACCTGAGAGCGGACCTGGCACCT
CTACCGAGCCTAGTGAGGGATCTGCTCCTGGCAGCCCTGCTGGAAGTCCAACCTCTACAGAAGAAGGCAC
CAGCACAGAGCCTTCTGAAGGCTCTGCCCCTGGAACATCCACCGAGCCTAGCGAGCCAAAGAAGAAGCGG
AAGGTCGGTATCCACGGAGTCCCAGCAGCCAAAAGAAACTATATCCTGGGACTTGCGATCGGTATCACTT
CTGTCGGCTACGGTATAATTGACTACGAGACACGCGATGTTATCGATGCCGGAGTCAGACTGTTCAAAGA
GGCGAATGTCGAAAACAATGAAGGCAGGAGGTCTAAGCGGGGAGCTCGAAGATTGAAACGCCGGAGACGC
CATAGAATCCAACGCGTTAAGAAACTCCTTTTTGACTATAACCTTCTGACCGATCACTCTGAGCTGAGTG
GCATAAACCCTTATGAGGCACGAGTCAAAGGCTTGTCCCAGAAGCTGTCCGAGGAAGAGTTCTCAGCGGC
TCTCCTCCATCTCGCCAAACGGCGGGGGGTCCATAATGTTAACGAGGTCGAAGAGGACACTGGGAATGAA
CTTAGTACTAAAGAGCAAATATCTCGCAATTCAAAGGCACTTGAGGAAAAGTACGTTGCCGAACTGCAGT
TGGAGCGACTCAAAAAGGACGGAGAAGTTCGCGGTTCCATTAATAGATTTAAAACGTCCGACTATGTGAA
AGAAGCCAAGCAACTGCTGAAAGTTCAAAAAGCCTATCACCAGCTGGACCAGTCCTTCATCGATACGTAC
ATCGATCTCCTTGAGACGCGAAGAACTTACTACGAAGGGCCCGGCGAGGGGAGCCCCTTCGGGTGGAAGG
ATATAAAAGAATGGTATGAAATGCTTATGGGCCACTGCACGTACTTCCCGGAAGAACTCCGGAGCGTGAA
ATACGCTTATAATGCCGATCTTTACAATGCCTTGAATGACCTGAATAACCTGGTCATTACACGGGATGAA
AATGAGAAACTGGAGTATTACGAAAAATTTCAGATTATAGAAAATGTTTTCAAACAAAAGAAGAAGCCTA
CGTTGAAACAGATCGCCAAAGAAATCCTCGTTAACGAGGAGGATATTAAGGGGTACCGAGTCACCTCAAC
CGGAAAGCCAGAGTTTACTAATCTCAAGGTGTATCACGACATTAAGGATATCACGGCCAGAAAGGAGATA
ATCGAAAACGCTGAACTGCTCGATCAAATAGCAAAGATACTCACAATCTACCAATCCTCCGAGGACATCC
AGGAGGAGTTGACTAATCTGAATAGCGAACTCACACAAGAGGAGATAGAGCAAATCTCCAATTTGAAGGG
CTACACGGGGACTCATAATCTGTCTCTTAAAGCCATCAACTTGATACTCGATGAGTTGTGGCATACCAAT
GATAACCAAATAGCAATCTTCAATAGGTTGAAGCTCGTACCGAAGAAAGTCGATCTTTCTCAGCAGAAGG
AAATACCGACTACTCTGGTGGACGATTTCATCCTTTCACCGGTAGTTAAGCGCAGCTTTATTCAATCCAT
CAAAGTGATTAACGCTATTATTAAAAAATATGGCCTGCCAAATGATATTATCATTGAACTGGCAAGGGAA
AAAAACTCCAAAGATGCGCAGAAAATGATTAATGAGATGCAAAAACGCAATCGCCAGACCAATGAACGCA
TAGAAGAGATTATTAGAACCACCGGAAAGGAGAATGCGAAGTATTTGATAGAGAAGATTAAATTGCATGA
CATGCAGGAAGGTAAGTGCCTGTACAGCTTGGAGGCGATACCTCTTGAAGATCTCTTGAATAATCCGTTT
AATTATGAGGTTGACCACATTATACCCAGGAGTGTTTCCTTCGACAATAGCTTCAACAATAAGGTTCTGG
TTAAGCAGGAAGAAGCTTCCAAAAAGGGTAACAGAACGCCTTTTCAATATTTGTCAAGCTCAGACTCAAA
AATCAGCTATGAGACATTTAAGAAACATATATTGAACCTTGCCAAGGGGAAAGGACGGATAAGTAAGACA
AAGAAAGAGTACCTTTTGGAAGAACGGGATATTAATCGATTTTCAGTCCAAAAGGATTTCATCAATAGAA
ATCTTGTGGACACCAGGTATGCCACGAGAGGGCTCATGAATCTGTTGAGGTCCTACTTCCGAGTCAATAA
TCTTGACGTGAAAGTGAAGAGCATTAATGGAGGATTTACGTCCTTCCTCCGACGGAAATGGAAGTTCAAA
AAGGAACGAAATAAAGGTTATAAGCATCACGCAGAGGATGCCCTTATAATAGCCAACGCGGACTTTATTT
TTAAAGAATGGAAGAAGTTGGATAAGGCAAAGAAAGTGATGGAAAACCAAATGTTCGAAGAGAAGCAGGC
AGAGAGTATGCCGGAGATCGAGACAGAACAAGAGTATAAAGAAATTTTTATAACCCCCCATCAAATTAAA
CATATCAAAGATTTCAAGGATTACAAGTATTCCCATAGGGTAGATAAAAAGCCCAATCGCGAGCTTATAA
ATGATACCCTCTATAGCACCCGCAAGGACGACAAAGGTAATACTCTCATCGTGAATAATCTGAACGGTCT
CTATGACAAAGACAACGATAAATTGAAAAAGCTGATAAATAAAAGTCCCGAGAAGCTCCTCATGTACCAT
CATGATCCGCAAACTTACCAGAAACTCAAACTTATCATGGAGCAGTACGGAGATGAAAAGAATCCACTTT
ATAAGTACTATGAGGAGACGGGGAACTATTTGACCAAGTATAGCAAGAAGGATAACGGTCCGGTAATTAA
GAAAATCAAATACTATGGCAATAAGCTTAATGCCCACCTCGATATTACGGACGACTACCCTAATTCCCGC
AATAAGGTGGTTAAGCTCAGTCTGAAACCATATAGATTCGACGTATATCTGGATAACGGCGTTTACAAAT
TCGTCACGGTTAAAAATCTCGACGTTATCAAAAAGGAAAATTATTATGAAGTGAATAGCAAATGTTATGA
GGAAGCTAAGAAGCTCAAAAAGATCAGCAATCAGGCCGAGTTTATTGCTTCCTTCTACAATAATGACCTG
ATCAAAATTAACGGTGAACTTTATCGGGTAATTGGCGTGAACAACGATCTTCTTAACCGAATCGAAGTCA
ACATGATAGACATTACATACCGAGAATACCTGGAGAATATGAACGACAAGAGGCCACCAAGGATCATAAA
GACCATAGCATCCAAAACCCAGAGCATTAAGAAGTACTCCACGGATATTCTGGGTAATTTGTACGAGGTC
AAATCAAAAAAGCATCCTCAGATCATCAAGAAAGGTCCCAAGAAGAAGCGGAAGGTGGCCACAAATTTCA
GCCTGCTGAAGCAGGCCGGCGACGTGGAAGAGAATCCTGGCCCCAGCGAGCTGATCAAAGAGAACATGCA
CATGAAGCTGTACATGGAAGGCACCGTGGACAACCATCACTTCAAGTGCACCAGCGAGGGCGAGGGCAAG
CCCTACGAGGGCACACAGACCATGAGAATCAAGGTGGTGGAAGGAGGCCCACTGCCCTTCGCCTTCGACA
TCCTGGCCACCAGCTTTCTGTACGGCTCAAAGACCTTCATCAACCACACCCAGGGCATCCCTGATTTCTT
CAAGCAGAGCTTCCCTGAGGGATTTACCTGGGAGAGAGTGACAACTTATGAAGATGGCGGAGTGCTGACC
GCCACACAAGATACCAGCCTGCAGGACGGCTGTCTGATCTACAACGTGAAGATCAGAGGCGTGAACTTCA
CCAGCAACGGCCCTGTGATGCAGAAAAAAACCCTGGGCTGGGAGGCCTTTACAGAGACACTGTACCCCGC
TGATGGAGGCCTGGAAGGTAGAAACGACATGGCCCTGAAACTGGTCGGCGGCAGCCACCTGATTGCCAAT
ATCAAGACCACATACCGGAGCAAGAAACCAGCTAAAAACCTGAAGATGCCTGGCGTTTACTACGTGGATT
ACAGACTGGAGCGGATCAAGGAAGCCAACAACGAGACATATGTGGAACAGCACGAGGTGGCCGTAGCTAG
ATACTGCGACCTGCCTTCTAAGCTTGGCCACAAGCTGAACTAATAGCTAGCTCTAATAAAATATCTTTAT
TTTCATTACATCTGTGTGTTGGTTTTTTGTGTGGCGGCCGCGGTACCGAGGGCCTATTTCCCATGATTCC
TTCATATTTGCATATACGATAGCTTACCGTAACTTGAAAGTATTTCGATTTCTTGGCTTTATATATCTTG
TGGAAAGGACGAAACACCGCGCTGTGGTGCCGACTGGGAGGTTTTAGTACTCTGGAAACAGAATCTACTA
AAACAAGGCAAAATGCCGTGTTTATCTCGTCAACTTGTTGGCGAGATTTTTGCGGCCGCCCCGCGTCGAC
TTTAAGACCAATGACTTACAAGGCAGCTGTAGATCTTAGCCACTTTTTAAAAGAAAAGGGGGGACTGGAA
GGGCTAATTCACTCCCAACAAAGACAAGATCTGCTTTTTGCTTGTACTGGGTCTCTCTGGTTAGACCAGA
TCTGAGCCTGGGAGCTCTCTGGCTAACTAGGGAACCCACTGCTTAAGCCTCAATAAAGCTTGCCTTGAGT
GCTTCAAGTAGTGTGTGCCCGTCTGTTGTGTGACTCTGGTAACTAGAGATCCCTCAGACCCTTTTAGTCA
GTGTGGAAAATCTCTAGCAGTACGTATAGTAGTTCATGTCATCTTATTATTCAGTATTTATAACTTGCAA
AGAAATGAATATCAGAGAGTGAGAGGAACTTGTTTATTGCAGCTTATAATGGTTACAAATAAAGCAATAG
CATCACAAATTTCACAAATAAAGCATTTTTTTCACTGCATTCTAGTTGTGGTTTGTCCAAACTCATCAAT
GTATCTTATCATGTCTGGCTCTAGCTATCCCGCCCCTAACTCCGCCCATCCCGCCCCTAACTCCGCCCAG
TTCCGCCCATTCTCCGCCCCATGGCTGACTAATTTTTTTTATTTATGCAGAGGCCGAGGCCGCCTCGGCC
TCTGAGCTATTCCAGAAGTAGTGAGGAGGCTTTTTTGGAGGCCTAGGGACGTACCCAATTCGCCCTATAG
TGAGTCGTATTACGCGCGCTCACTGGCCGTCGTTTTACAACGTCGTGACTGGGAAAACCCTGGCGTTACC
CAACTTAATCGCCTTGCAGCACATCCCCCTTTCGCCAGCTGGCGTAATAGCGAAGAGGCCCGCACCGATC
GCCCTTCCCAACAGTTGCGCAGCCTGAATGGCGAATGGG
[124 nt withheld, positions 11380-11503]
C
[91 nt withheld, positions 11505-11595]
A
[49 nt withheld, positions 11597-11645]
CCTTTGACGTTGGAGTCCACGTTCTTT
[37 nt withheld, positions 11673-11709]
ACCCTATCTCGGTCTATTCTTTTGATTTATAAGGGATTTTGCCGATTTCGGCCTATTGGTTAAAAAATGA
GCTGATTTAACAAAAATTTAACGCGAATTTTAACAAAATATTAACGCTTACAATTTAGGTGGCACTTTTC
GGGGAAATGTGCGCGGAACCCCTATTTGTTTATTTTTCTAAATACATTCAAATATGTATCCGCTCATGAG
ACAATAACCCTGATAAATGCTTCAATAATATTGAAAAAGGAAGAGTATGAGTATTCAACATTTCCGTGTC
GCCCTTATTCCCTTTTTTGCGGCATTTTGCCTTCCTGTTTTTGCTCACCCAGAAACGCTGGTGAAAGTAA
AAGATGCTGAA
Features (pLannotate 1.2.2; 36 found; start..end, strand, type, name):
    927..1515    +  rep_origin     ori: high-copy-number ColE1/pMB1/pBR322/pUC origin of replication
   1698..1790    +  CDS            lacI (fragment): lac repressor; lacI; The lac repressor binds to the lac operator to inhibit transcription in E. coli. This inhibition can be relieved by adding lactose or isopropyl-β-D-thiogalactopyranoside (IPTG).
   1803..1824    +  protein_bind   CAP binding site: CAP binding activates transcription in the presence of cAMP. E. coli catabolite activator protein
   1839..1869    +  promoter       lac promoter: promoter for the E. coli lac operon
   1873..1895    +  protein_bind   lac operator (fragment): The lac repressor binds to the lac operator to inhibit transcription in E. coli. This inhibition can be relieved by adding lactose or isopropyl-β-D-thiogalactopyranoside (IPTG). lac repressor encoded by lacI
   1938..1956    +  promoter       T3 promoter: promoter for bacteriophage T3 RNA polymerase
   1984..2210    +  promoter       RSV promoter: Rous sarcoma virus enhancer/promoter
   2211..2391    +  LTR            5' LTR (truncated): truncated 5' long terminal repeat (LTR) from HIV-1
   2438..2563    +  misc_feature   HIV-1 Ψ: packaging signal of human immunodeficiency virus type 1
   2547..2910    +  CDS            HIV-1 gag (fragment): gag protein from human immunodeficiency virus 1; gag
   3056..3289    +  misc_feature   RRE: The Rev response element (RRE) of HIV-1 allows for Rev-dependent mRNA export from the nucleus to the cytoplasm.
   3666..3692    +  CDS            Rev (fragment): human immunodeficiency virus 1 (HIV-1) Rev protein; rev; enhances nuclear export of unspliced and incompletely spliced viral mRNAs
   3699..3722    +  promoter       SV40 promoter (fragment): SV40 early promoter
   3723..3794    +  promoter       SV40 promoter (fragment): SV40 enhancer and early promoter
   3818..3953    +  rep_origin     SV40 ori: SV40 origin of replication
   3999..4595    +  CDS            PuroR (fragment): puromycin N-acetyltransferase; pac from Streptomyces; confers resistance to puromycin
   4644..4761    +  misc_feature   cPPT/CTS: central polypurine tract and central termination sequence of HIV-1
   4826..4892    +  CDS            small t antigen (fragment): SV40 (simian virus 40) small t antigen
   4899..5110    +  promoter       EF-1α core promoter: core promoter for human elongation factor EF-1α
   5124..5216    +  CDS            H31_BOVIN (fragment): Experimental evidence at protein level: Swiss-Prot protein existence level 1. Core component of nucleosome. Nucleosomes wrap and compact DNA into chromatin, limiting DNA accessibility to the cellular machineries which require DNA as a template. Histones thereby play a central role in transcription regulation, DNA repair, DNA replication and chromosomal stability. DNA accessibility is regulated via a complex set of post-translational modifications of histones, also called histone code, and nucleosome remodeling. From Bos taurus (Bovine).
   5340..5975    +  CDS            Dnmt3l (fragment): DNM3L_MOUSE - Experimental evidence at protein level: Swiss-Prot protein existence level 1. Catalytically inactive regulatory factor of DNA methyltransferases that can either promote or inhibit DNA methylation depending on the context (PubMed:11719692, PubMed:15318244, PubMed:15671018, PubMed:24074865). Essential for the function of DNMT3A and DNMT3B: activates DNMT3A and DNMT3B by binding to their catalytic domain (PubMed:15671018). Acts by accelerating the binding of DNA and S-adenosyl-L-methionine (AdoMet) to the methyltransferases and dissociates from the complex after DNA binding to the m
   6261..9416    +  CDS            cas9: CAS9_STAAU - Experimental evidence at protein level: Swiss-Prot protein existence level 1. CRISPR (clustered regularly interspaced short palindromic repeat) is an adaptive immune system that provides protection against mobile genetic elements (viruses, transposable elements and conjugative plasmids). CRISPR clusters contain spacers, sequences complementary to antecedent mobile elements, and target invading nucleic acids. CRISPR clusters are transcribed and processed into CRISPR RNA (crRNA). In type II CRISPR systems correct processing of pre-crRNA requires a trans- encoded small RNA (tracrRNA)
   9495..10190   +  CDS            TagBFP: TagBFP is a basic (constitutively fluorescent) blue fluorescent protein published in 2008, derived from Entacmaea quadricolor. It is reported to be a very rapidly-maturing monomer with very low acid sensitivity.
  10205..10253   +  polyA_signal   poly(A) signal: synthetic polyadenylation signal
  10268..10311   +  promoter       U6 promoter (fragment): RNA polymerase III promoter for human U6 snRNA
  10312..10370   +  promoter       U6 promoter (fragment): RNA polymerase III promoter for human U6 snRNA
  10401..10476   +  misc_RNA       Sa gRNA scaffold: guide RNA scaffold for the Staphylococcus aureus CRISPR/Cas9 system
  10490..10633   +  CDS            nef (fragment): NEF_HV1LA - Experimental evidence at protein level: Swiss-Prot protein existence level 1. Extracellular Nef protein targets CD4(+) T-lymphocytes for apoptosis by interacting with CXCR4 surface receptors. From Human immunodeficiency virus type 1 group M subtype B (isolate Lai) (HIV-1).
  10619..10799   +  LTR            5' LTR (truncated): truncated 5' long terminal repeat (LTR) from HIV-1
  10877..10998   +  polyA_signal   SV40 poly(A) signal: SV40 polyadenylation signal
  11038..11173   +  rep_origin     SV40 ori: SV40 origin of replication
  11194..11212   -  promoter       T7 promoter: promoter for bacteriophage T7 RNA polymerase
  11220..11375   +  CDS            lacZα (fragment): LacZα fragment of β-galactosidase; lacZ fragment
  11380..11808   +  rep_origin     f1 ori (sequence partly withheld): f1 bacteriophage origin of replication; arrow indicates direction of (+) strand synthesis
  11861..11965   +  promoter       AmpR promoter: bla
  11966..756     +  CDS            AmpR (across the origin): β-lactamase; bla; confers resistance to ampicillin, carbenicillin, and related antibiotics
