[The description below was written by a language model from this plasmid's Addgene catalogue record and pLannotate feature annotations shown in this document.]
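Description:
pENN496_miniCRISPRcharm_dSaCas9 is a roughly 12 kb mammalian expression and CRISPR plasmid that carries a compact epigenetic editor, "mini CRISPRcharm", together with its guide RNA. The catalogue calls the backbone an EFS expression plasmid. The feature table, however, shows a third-generation lentiviral transfer architecture: an RSV promoter fused to a truncated HIV-1 5' LTR, the Ψ packaging signal, RRE and cPPT/CTS, and a downstream truncated LTR followed by an SV40 poly(A) signal. The cassette could therefore in principle be packaged into lentivirus, although the record states only expression in mammalian cells. In bacteria the plasmid replicates from a high-copy ColE1/pUC origin and is selected with ampicillin (AmpR). An f1 origin is also present. For mammalian selection, an SV40 promoter/origin region drives puromycin N-acetyltransferase.

The EFS (EF-1α core) promoter drives a single open reading frame of several fused parts. It begins with a short histone H3-derived segment, followed by a fragment of Dnmt3l, the catalytically inactive cofactor that activates DNMT3A/B. This is followed by the Staphylococcus aureus Cas9 coding sequence, which the construct name indicates is the nuclease-dead form (dSaCas9). A P2A peptide then links TagBFP, so the blue reporter is co-expressed as a separate protein to mark expressing cells, and a synthetic poly(A) signal ends the unit. Downstream, a human U6 promoter transcribes a 21-nt spacer joined to the Sa gRNA scaffold, although the record does not name the spacer's target. The listed species are human and Apodemus sylvaticus, but the record does not say which parts come from which. The associated publication title concerns silencing of prion protein with a compact epigenetic editor, consistent with use for programmable, methylation-based gene silencing without DNA cleavage.
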