Addgene plasmid #220837: pENN496_miniCRISPRcharm_dSaCas9
Purpose: mini CRISPRcharm expression in mammalian cells
Depositing lab: Jonathan Weissman. Publication: Brainwide silencing of prion protein by AAV-mediated delivery of an engineered compact epigenetic editor. Neumann EN, Bertozzi TM, Wu E, Serack F, Harvey JW, Brauer PP, Pirtle CP, Coffey A, Howard M, Kamath N, Lenz K, Guzman K, Raymond MH, Khalil AS, Deverman BE, Minikel EV, Vallabh SM, Weissman JS. Science. 2024 Jun 28;384(6703):ado7082. doi: 10.1126/science.ado7082. Epub 2024 Jun 28. PubMed 38935715.
Backbone
  Vector backbone: EFS expression plasmid
  Backbone size w/o insert (bp): 6997
  Vector type: Mammalian Expression, CRISPR
  Selectable markers: Puromycin
Growth in bacteria
  Bacterial resistance: Ampicillin, 100 μg/mL
  Growth temperature: 37°C
  Growth strain: DH5alpha
  Copy number: High Copy
Gene/Insert
  Gene/Insert name: mini CRISPRcharm
  gRNA/shRNA sequence: CGCTGTGGTGCCGACTGGGAG
  Species: H. sapiens (human); Apodemus sylvaticus
  Insert size (bp): 5073
  Mutation: N/A
  Promoter: EFS
  Tag / fusion protein: P2A-TagBFP (C terminal on backbone)
  Cloning method: Gibson Cloning
  Sequencing primers: 5′ ctgggaaagtgatgtcgtgtac; 3′ ctttaagaccaatgacttacaaggcagctgt
Terms and licenses: Academic/Nonprofit Terms; Industry Terms: Not Available to Industry
How to cite: pENN496_miniCRISPRcharm_dSaCas9 was a gift from Jonathan Weissman (Addgene plasmid # 220837 ; http://n2t.net/addgene:220837 ; RRID:Addgene_220837)
